Addgene plasmid #26727: pEGFP-C1-hRabin8 L196A
Depositing lab: Keith Mostov. Depositing organization: University of California, San Francisco (UCSF). Publication: A molecular network for de novo generation of the apical surface and lumen. Bryant DM, Datta A, Rodriguez-Fraticelli AE, Peranen J, Martin-Belmonte F, Mostov KE. Nat Cell Biol. 2010 Nov;12(11):1035-45. doi: 10.1038/ncb2106. Epub 2010 Oct 3. PubMed 20890297.
Backbone
  Vector backbone: pEGFP-C1
  Backbone size w/o insert (bp): 4700
  Vector type: Mammalian Expression
Growth in bacteria
  Bacterial resistance: Kanamycin, 50 μg/mL
  Growth temperature: 37°C
  Growth strain: DH5alpha
  Copy number: High Copy
Gene/Insert
  Gene/Insert name: Rabin8 (alt names: Rab3IP; rab-3A-interacting protein isoform beta 1)
  Species: H. sapiens (human)
  Mutation: L196A: GEF domain mutant.
  GenBank ID: NP_783323
  Entrez Gene: RAB3IP (a.k.a. RABIN3, RABIN8)
  Tag / fusion protein: EGFP (N terminal on backbone)
  Cloning method: Restriction Enzyme
  Sequencing primers: 5′ 3' CMV Fwd; 3′ fastbac_rev
Resource information
  A portion of this plasmid was derived from a plasmid made by: Johan Peranen (U. Helsinki). Derived from pEGFP-C1-Rabin8 from PMID: 12221131.
Terms and licenses: Academic/Nonprofit Terms; Industry Terms: Not Available to Industry
Depositor comments: L196A mutant in GEF domain.
How to cite: pEGFP-C1-hRabin8 L196A was a gift from Keith Mostov (Addgene plasmid # 26727 ; http://n2t.net/addgene:26727 ; RRID:Addgene_26727)
