[The description below was written by a language model from this plasmid's Addgene catalogue record.]
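Description:
pEGFP-C1-hRabin8 L196A is a mammalian expression plasmid built on the pEGFP-C1 backbone (about 4.7 kb without insert). It carries human Rabin8 (RAB3IP, also called Rab3A-interacting protein; the record points to the isoform beta 1 protein reference) fused in frame to the C-terminus of EGFP, so the fluorescent tag sits at the N-terminus of the expressed protein. The insert was introduced by restriction enzyme cloning, and the construct derives from an earlier wild-type pEGFP-C1-Rabin8 plasmid. It is maintained in E. coli as a high-copy plasmid under kanamycin selection. No feature table is provided. The record does not name the promoter, although the CMV forward sequencing primer fits the CMV immediate-early promoter that normally drives the EGFP fusion in pEGFP-C1. That backbone normally also carries an SV40 polyadenylation signal and a kanamycin/neomycin resistance cassette that can allow G418 selection in mammalian cells.

The defining feature is the L196A point substitution, which the depositor describes as a mutation in the guanine nucleotide exchange factor (GEF) domain. Rabin8 is generally known as an exchange factor for the small GTPase Rab8, so a GEF-domain mutant of this kind would usually be compared with the wild-type fusion to test whether a phenotype depends on exchange activity. The record itself does not describe the biochemical effect of the mutation. The EGFP tag allows the protein's localisation and expression to be followed by fluorescence microscopy in transfected cells. The associated publication concerns the molecular network that generates the apical surface and lumen de novo in epithelial cells, which suggests use in studies of polarised membrane trafficking.
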