>Addgene plasmid #26727 | pEGFP-C1-hRabin8 L196A | addgene partial sequence | sequence record 32961 | 26727 with EGFP-C
AGTCCGGACTCAGATCAGCAGCTGCAGCTGCAGGAGATATCAGATCCATGGCTAATGATCCCTTGGAAGG
CTTCCATGAAGTAAACCTTGCTTCACCTACTTCTCCGGACCTTCTTGGTGTGTATGAATCAGGAACTCAA
GAGCAGACTACCTCACCAAGTGTCATCTACCGGCCACACCCTTCAGCTTTATCCTCTGTACCTATCCAGG
CAAATGCATTAGATGTTTCTGAACTTCCTACACAACCCGTGTATTCATCCCCCAGACGTTTAAATTGTGC
GGAAATATCTAGTATCAGCTTTCATGTTACAGACCCAGCCCCTTGCTCTACCTCTGGAGTCACAGCTGGA
TTAACTAAATTAACTACAAGAAAGGACAACTATAATGCAGAGAGAGAGTTTTTACAGGGTGCTACTATAA
CAGAGGCTTGCGATGGCAGTGATGATATTTTTGGGTTGAGTACTGATAGTCTGTCTCGTTTACGAAGCCC
ATCTGTTTTGGAAGTTAGAGAAAAGGGCTATGAACGATTAAAAGAAGAACTCGCAAAAGCTCAGAGGGAA
CTGAAGTTAAAAGATGAAGAATGTGAGAGGCTTTCAAAAGTGCGAGATCAACTTGGACAGGAATTGGAAG
AAGCCACAGCTAGTCTATTTGAGGAAGCTCATAAAATGGTGAGAGAAGCAAATATCAAGCAGGCAACAGC
AGAAAAACAGCTAAAAGAAGCACAAGGAAAAATTGATGTACTTCAAGCTGAAGTAGCTGCATTGAAGACA
CTTGTATTGTCCAGTTCTCCAACATCACCTACGCAGGAGCCTTTGCCAGGTGGAAAGACACCTTTTAAAA
AGGGGCATACAAGAAATAAAAGCACAAGCAGTGCTATGAGTGGCAGTCATCAGGACCTCAGTGTGATACA
GCCAATTGTAAAAGACTGCAAAGAGGCTGACTTATCCTTGTAT
